>Addgene plasmid #59254 | pLV-Enh eGFP Reporter-muKC2-X30 | depositor partial sequence | sequence record 93539 | pLV-Enh eGFP Reporter-muKC2-X30 sequence 1081 bps
NNNNNNNNNNNCNNNNNNATTTTATTTTGACTGATAGTGACCTGTTCGTTGCAACAAATTGATGAGCAAT
GCTTTTTTATAATGCCAACTTTGTACAAAAAAGCAGGCTTTTCAGGACTCTGCCCAAGTTCACACCGCCA
ATAGTGGCAAAAGGTGAGCTGGACCCAAAGTCTGCCTGGTTCTCAAGGCGGCAGTGTGGGAGTCGTCAGC
CTTAGCCGACTGACACATTCCTGTTCCCCGCCCCCCTCGGGGACAGACTGGAGTCACACACAGCTTGCGG
TAGGTAGTTGTTGTTTATTGAGACACATCACAGGCACAGACAGGGACTTGACCGTGAGGTGACAAGGATA
AGGAGCTGCAGGTCTCTGGCAACCCCTTCTGCCTCCTCCAGCTTGCCCTGAACTCAGCAGATCTGCTGAG
GTGAAAACGTAGAACTGGACATCCTACCCCCTCTAAATGGTCAGGTCACCCCCAAATCAACCAGCTGGTG
ACCCTAACTTCCCTCCCATTCCACTGCATAACCAAGGAGAAAAACCTGAGTAGATTTGAGCCCTTTCCCA
AATGCAAATTATATGTAAATTGTGCACTACAAATACTCAGCCTCTGCGGTCCTGAGAAGCCATGACCAGC
GCAAGGACCAAGGCCCAACTCTCAAAGCCTTGCTGCTAGTATCTCCGGCTAGAGGTCTTGACTGTAGTGG
TCTTCCGTAGGATGGAGGTTCCCCCAGAGACCTGACCGCCTTTGGCAGCGCCATAGCTCACACTAGAACC
AAAGCCGCCCTTGCTGGCCCCGCCAGCCCCGCCCAGAGAGAGGCCGTTCCCGAAGCCAGCCGTGCCGCCT
GCGCAAACGGANGTAGAGTTGCCGGTCACCGCTGCAAACAAAGTAAACATTCAGGACTTGAGGAACTGTA
GAGCCAGAAAGGGGCNGGGGAAGCCCAGAAACCNACGANGGACTGGGAGTANAGTAATATGGCAAACAGC
TAGAAGCTCACACTGCCAGACCCTTTGACCNTGANCCTANAGAANGGCCCCNTAGGACCTNNNNAGGCAT
GGGAAGGGNANGGANCANNGGAAANNNNNNN
