>Addgene plasmid #59254 | pLV-Enh eGFP Reporter-muKC2-X30 | addgene partial sequence | sequence record 95507 | pRRL5primeMCS-F 5'-tgaacggatctcgacggtat-3'
AATAGTAGACATAATAGCAACAGACATACAAACTAAAGAATTACAAAAACAAATTACAAAAATTCAAAAT
TTTATCGATCACGAGACTAGCCTCGAGAAGCTTGATATCGAATTCCATCACAAGTTTGTACAAAAAAGCA
GGCTTTTCAGGACTCTGCCCAAGTTCACACCGCCAATAGTGGCAAAAGGTGAGCTGGACCCAAAGTCTGC
CTGGTTCTCAAGGCGGCAGTGTGGGAGTCGTCAGCCTTAGCCGACTGACACATTCCTGTTCCCCGCCCCC
CTCGGGGACAGACTGGAGTCACACACAGCTTGCGGTAGGTAGTTGTTGTTTATTGAGACACATCACAGGC
ACAGACAGGGACTTGACCGTGAGGTGACAAGGATAAGGAGCTGCAGGTCTCTGGCAACCCCTTCTGCCTC
CTCCAGCTTGCCCTGAACTCAGCAGATCTGCTGAGGTGAAAACGTAGAACTGGACATCCTACCCCCTCTA
AATGGTCAGGTCACCCCCAAATCAACCAGCTGGTGACCCTAACTTCCCTCCCATTCCACTGCATAACCAA
GGAGAAAAACCTGAGTAGATTTGAGCCCTTTCCCAAATGCAAATTATATGTAAATTGTGCACTACAAATA
CTTCAGCCTCTGCGGTCCTGAGAAGCCATGACCAGCGCAAGGAACC
