>Addgene plasmid #59254 | pLV-Enh eGFP Reporter-muKC2-X30 | addgene partial sequence | sequence record 95508 | EGFP-N 5'-CGTCGCCGTCCAGCTCGACCAG-3'
GCCTTGCTCACCATGGTGGCGACCGGTGCGCTCCGCGGCGTGGATGCTCCGGGGAAAGTTGCGCTCCGCG
GCAGGGATGCTCCTGGGAAGGTTGCGCTCCGCGGCAGGGATGCTCTGGGGAAGGCTGGTCCTGGCCGAGG
ATCGGGAACGCGCCGCTCGCTCTGCTTCTCTTGTCTTCGCTTGTCTCTGGATGGAACCAGATTTGGTTCT
GAGTAGCTGTCAGCGTCTGGTGACCTGCTCGCCGCCCTGCGCCTTTAAGGAGTCTTCACCGGCCCCGCCC
ACTCTCCGCTGGGCCAATCAGCGAGCCGGAGGAGGCCTTGGGGCCAGGAATCTTCCAGCAGTTTCGCGTC
TGGTGGAGCTTCCCCGCCTCCCTTGAGTAATCGGAGTTGTGGGTTCCGCCCTTGTCCAGAACTCTCCAGA
GGTTTCTGGGGTTCACTGGAGAGTACGGATTCCTGAGGGGGAGGGTGTGGGGAAGTGCTGGTGCTACTAG
TGACACTGTTGCTATGGCGACGCATTACTAAGGCCTGTGTGGAATGGACAAGAAAGATCACCTCTAGCTC
GGTGTTGTGTACAGTTTGTTGTGATTTGTGGGGTTTCGCCAACTC
