[The description below was written by a language model from this plasmid's Addgene catalogue record.]
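Description:
pLV-Enh eGFP Reporter-muKC2-X30 is a lentiviral enhancer-reporter plasmid of about 9 kb, built on the Brachyury-eGFP lentiviral backbone. In this derivative the original Brachyury promoter was removed and replaced with the mouse Hsp68 minimal promoter, taken from an Hsp68-lacZ Gateway enhancer-assay plasmid. It is maintained in bacteria as a high-copy plasmid under ampicillin selection, and the record lists a recombination-deficient strain of the type commonly used to keep lentiviral repeat sequences stable. No feature table is provided, so the specific lentiviral elements, the origin of replication and any mammalian selection marker are not stated.

The payload is a 999 bp mouse genomic fragment covering exon 9 and the 3' UTR of Krt79, a candidate enhancer identified within exonic sequence of the keratin type II gene cluster. It was introduced by Gateway cloning. The depositor notes that the final plasmid is the post-recombination product and therefore carries attB sites flanking the insert, rather than the attR sites suggested by the associated map. The design relies on the Hsp68 minimal promoter having little activity on its own, so that eGFP expression depends largely on enhancer activity supplied by the adjacent test fragment. Packaged into lentivirus and delivered to cells, the reporter integrates and allows GFP fluorescence to be compared across cell types. It is therefore used to test whether this keratin cluster element functions as an enhancer, and in which cellular contexts.
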