Addgene plasmid #59254: pLV-Enh eGFP Reporter-muKC2-X30
Purpose: Lentiviral GFP reporter for testing enhancer activity in different cell types. Insert is an enhancer identified in the exonic region of the keratin type II cluster.
Depositing lab: Benjamin Yu. Depositing organization: University of California, San Diego (UCSD).
Backbone
  Vector backbone: Brachyury-eGFP
  Backbone size w/o insert (bp): 7967
  Total vector size (bp): 8966
  Modifications to backbone: Original vector is Brachyury-eGFP (Kita-Matsuo et al. 2009) with the Brachyury promoter cloned out and replaced with the minimal Hsp68 promoter from the Hsp68-lacZ-Gateway plasmid (Pennacchio et al. 2006)
  Vector type: Lentiviral
Growth in bacteria
  Bacterial resistance: Ampicillin, 100 μg/mL
  Growth temperature: 37°C
  Growth strain: Stbl3
  Copy number: High Copy
Gene/Insert
  Gene/Insert name: Krt79-ex9 and 3' UTR (alt name: mm9 chr15:101759600-101760599)
  Species: M. musculus (mouse)
  Insert size (bp): 999
  Promoter: Mu Hsp68 minimal promoter
  Cloning method: Gateway Cloning
  Sequencing primers: 5′ TCAGGACTCTGCCCAAGTTC; 3′ TGTAAGTATCCACCATTGGTGC
Terms and licenses: Academic/Nonprofit Terms; Industry Terms: Not Available to Industry
Depositor comments: Please note that the final plasmid sequence is post-Gateway recombination. The plasmid contains attB sites (not attR sites as the map implies).
How to cite: pLV-Enh eGFP Reporter-muKC2-X30 was a gift from Benjamin Yu (Addgene plasmid # 59254 ; http://n2t.net/addgene:59254 ; RRID:Addgene_59254)
